LOCUS       Exported 7624 bp ds-DNA circular SYN 13-MAY-2021
DEFINITION  Expresses dSa Cas9 fused to optimized combination of truncated
            activation domains from SCP1 promoter with dual snRP1 poly
            adenylation signal, and Sa sgRNA for Afp, vector allows for strong
            activation of mouse Afp, can be packaged and delivered as AAV.
ACCESSION   .
VERSION     .
KEYWORDS    pAAV-SCP1-dSa VPR mini.-2X snRP-1 Afp
SOURCE      synthetic DNA construct
  ORGANISM  synthetic DNA construct
REFERENCE   1 (bases 1 to 7624)
  TITLE     Church Lab CRISPR plasmids 2017
REFERENCE   2 (bases 1 to 7624)
  AUTHORS   .
  TITLE     Direct Submission
  JOURNAL   Exported May 13, 2021 from SnapGene Server 1.1.58
            http://www.snapgene.com
FEATURES             Location/Qualifiers
     source          1..7624
                     /organism="synthetic DNA construct"
                     /mol_type="other DNA"
     primer_bind     complement(5..27)
                     /label=pGEX 3'
                     /note="pGEX vectors, reverse primer"
     primer_bind     127..146
                     /label=pRS-marker
                     /note="pRS vectors, use to sequence yeast selectable
                     marker"
     rep_origin      complement(163..618)
                     /direction=LEFT
                     /label=f1 ori
                     /note="f1 bacteriophage origin of replication; arrow
                     indicates direction of (+) strand synthesis"
     primer_bind     complement(300..321)
                     /label=F1ori-F
                     /note="F1 origin, forward primer"
     primer_bind     512..531
                     /label=F1ori-R
                     /note="F1 origin, reverse primer"
     repeat_region   693..833
                     /label=AAV2 ITR
                     /note="inverted terminal repeat of adeno-associated virus
                     serotype 2"
     repeat_region   704..833
                     /label=AAV2 ITR
     promoter        842..1082
                     /label=U6 promoter
                     /note="RNA polymerase III promoter for human U6 snRNA"
     primer_bind     842..862
                     /label=hU6-F
                     /note="Human U6 promoter, forward primer"
     primer_bind     1013..1032
                     /label=LKO.1 5'
                     /note="Human U6 promoter, forward primer"
     misc_RNA        1112..1187
                     /label=Sa gRNA scaffold
                     /note="guide RNA scaffold for the Staphylococcus aureus
                     CRISPR/Cas9 system"
     regulatory      1294..1303
                     /regulatory_class="other"
                     /note="vertebrate consensus sequence for strong initiation
                     of translation (Kozak, 1987)"
     CDS             1306..1326
                     /codon_start=1
                     /product="nuclear localization signal of SV40 (simian virus
                     40) large T antigen"
                     /label=SV40 NLS
                     /translation="PKKKRKV"
     CDS             4507..4554
                     /codon_start=1
                     /product="bipartite nuclear localization signal from
                     nucleoplasmin"
                     /label=nucleoplasmin NLS
                     /translation="KRPAATKKAGQAKKKK"
     CDS             4585..4734
                     /codon_start=1
                     /product="tetrameric repeat of the minimal activation
                     domain of herpes simplex virus VP16 (Beerli et al., 1998)"
                     /label=VP64
                     /translation="DALDDFDLDMLGSDALDDFDLDMLGSDALDDFDLDMLGSDALDDF
                     DLDML"
     CDS             4759..4779
                     /codon_start=1
                     /product="nuclear localization signal of SV40 (simian virus
                     40) large T antigen"
                     /label=SV40 NLS
                     /translation="PKKKRKV"
     CDS             4939..5295
                     /codon_start=1
                     /product="transcriptional activation domain of human RelA,
                     also known as p65 (O'Shea and Perkins, 2008)"
                     /label=RelA (p65) AD
                     /translation="PTQAGEGTLSEALLQLQFDDEDLGALLGNSTDPAVFTDLASVDNS
                     EFQQLLNQGIPVAPHTTEPMLMEYPEAITRLVTGAQRPPDPAPAPLGAPGLPNGLLSGD
                     EDFSSIADMDFSALL"
     repeat_region   5579..5719
                     /label=AAV2 ITR
                     /note="inverted terminal repeat of adeno-associated virus
                     serotype 2"
     repeat_region   5579..5708
                     /label=AAV2 ITR
     rep_origin      complement(5781..6369)
                     /direction=LEFT
                     /label=ori
                     /note="high-copy-number ColE1/pMB1/pBR322/pUC origin of
                     replication"
     primer_bind     complement(5861..5880)
                     /label=pBR322ori-F
                     /note="pBR322 origin, forward primer"
     CDS             complement(6540..7400)
                     /codon_start=1
                     /gene="bla"
                     /product="beta-lactamase"
                     /label=AmpR
                     /note="confers resistance to ampicillin, carbenicillin, and
                     related antibiotics"
                     /translation="MSIQHFRVALIPFFAAFCLPVFAHPETLVKVKDAEDQLGARVGYI
                     ELDLNSGKILESFRPEERFPMMSTFKVLLCGAVLSRIDAGQEQLGRRIHYSQNDLVEYS
                     PVTEKHLTDGMTVRELCSAAITMSDNTAANLLLTTIGGPKELTAFLHNMGDHVTRLDRW
                     EPELNEAIPNDERDTTMPVAMATTLRKLLTGELLTLASRQQLIDWMEADKVAGPLLRSA
                     LPAGWFIADKSGAGERGSRGIIAALGPDGKPSRIVVIYTTGSQATMDERNRQIAEIGAS
                     LIKHW"
     primer_bind     7163..7182
                     /label=Amp-R
                     /note="Ampicillin resistance gene, reverse primer"
     promoter        complement(7401..7505)
                     /gene="bla"
                     /label=AmpR promoter
     primer_bind     7573..7591
                     /label=pBRforEco
                     /note="pBR322 vectors, upsteam of EcoRI site, forward
                     primer"
ORIGIN
        1 aaaacctctg acacatgcag ctcccggaga cggtcacagc ttgtctgtaa gcggatgccg
       61 ggagcagaca agcccgtcag ggcgcgtcag cgggtgttgg cgggtgtcgg ggctggctta
      121 actatgcggc atcagagcag attgtactga gagtgcacca taaaattgta aacgttaata
      181 ttttgttaaa attcgcgtta aatttttgtt aaatcagctc attttttaac caatagaccg
      241 aaatcggcaa aatcccttat aaatcaaaag aatagcccga gatagagttg agtgttgttc
      301 cagtttggaa caagagtcca ctattaaaga acgtggactc caacgtcaaa ggnnnnnnnn
      361 nnnnnnnnnn nnnnnnnnnn nnnnnnnnnn nnnnnnnnnn nnnnnnnnnn nnnnnnnnnn
      421 nnnnnnnnnn nnnnnnnnnn nnnnnnnnnn nnnnnnnnnn nnnnnnnnnn nnnnnnnnnn
      481 nnnnnnnnnn nnngnnnnnn nnnnnnnnnn nnnnnnnnnn nnnnnnnnnn nnnnnnnnnn
      541 annnnnnnnn nnnnnnnnnn nnnnnnnnnn nnnnnnnnnn nnnnnnnnnn nnnnnnnnnn
      601 nnnnnnnnnn nnnnnnnnnn nnnnnnnnnn nnnnnntatg cggtgtgaaa taccgcacag
      661 atgcgtaagg agaaaatacc gcatcaggcg cccctgcagg cagctgcgcg ctcgctcgct
      721 cactgaggcc gcccgggcaa agcccgggcg tcgggcgacc tttggtcgcc cggcctcagt
      781 gagcgagcga gcgcgcagag agggagtggc caactccatc actaggggtt cctgcggccg
      841 cgagggccta tttcccatga ttccttcata tttgcatata cgatacaagg ctgttagaga
      901 gataattgga attaatttga ctgtaaacac aaagatatta gtacaaaata cgtgacgtag
      961 aaagtaataa tttcttgggt agtttgcagt tttaaaatta tgttttaaaa tggactatca
     1021 tatgcttacc gtaacttgaa agtatttcga tttcttggct ttatatatct tgtggaaagg
     1081 acgaaacacc gctaacttca acgtaaggaa agttttagta ctctggaaac agaatctact
     1141 aaaacaaggc aaaatgccgt gtttatctcg tcaacttgtt ggcgagattt ttttggccgc
     1201 ctcgaggtac ttatataagg gggtgggggc gcgttcgtcc tcagtcgcga tcgaacactc
     1261 gagccgagca gacgtgccta cggaccgacc ggtgccacca tggccccaaa gaagaagcgg
     1321 aaggtcggta tccacggagt cccagcagcc aagcggaact acatcctggg cctggccatc
     1381 ggcatcacca gcgtgggcta cggcatcatc gactacgaga cacgggacgt gatcgatgcc
     1441 ggcgtgcggc tgttcaaaga ggccaacgtg gaaaacaacg agggcaggcg gagcaagaga
     1501 ggcgccagaa ggctgaagcg gcggaggcgg catagaatcc agagagtgaa gaagctgctg
     1561 ttcgactaca acctgctgac cgaccacagc gagctgagcg gcatcaaccc ctacgaggcc
     1621 agagtgaagg gcctgagcca gaagctgagc gaggaagagt tctctgccgc cctgctgcac
     1681 ctggccaaga gaagaggcgt gcacaacgtg aacgaggtgg aagaggacac cggcaacgag
     1741 ctgtccacca aagagcagat cagccggaac agcaaggccc tggaagagaa atacgtggcc
     1801 gaactgcagc tggaacggct gaagaaagac ggcgaagtgc ggggcagcat caacagattc
     1861 aagaccagcg actacgtgaa agaagccaaa cagctgctga aggtgcagaa ggcctaccac
     1921 cagctggacc agagcttcat cgacacctac atcgacctgc tggaaacccg gcggacctac
     1981 tatgagggac ctggcgaggg cagccccttc ggctggaagg acatcaaaga atggtacgag
     2041 atgctgatgg gccactgcac ctacttcccc gaggaactgc ggagcgtgaa gtacgcctac
     2101 aacgccgacc tgtacaacgc cctgaacgac ctgaacaatc tcgtgatcac cagggacgag
     2161 aacgagaagc tggaatatta cgagaagttc cagatcatcg agaacgtgtt caagcagaag
     2221 aagaagccca ccctgaagca gatcgccaaa gaaatcctcg tgaacgaaga ggatattaag
     2281 ggctacagag tgaccagcac cggcaagccc gagttcacca acctgaaggt gtaccacgac
     2341 atcaaggaca ttaccgcccg gaaagagatt attgagaacg ccgagctgct ggatcagatt
     2401 gccaagatcc tgaccatcta ccagagcagc gaggacatcc aggaagaact gaccaatctg
     2461 aactccgagc tgacccagga agagatcgag cagatctcta atctgaaggg ctataccggc
     2521 acccacaacc tgagcctgaa ggccatcaac ctgatcctgg acgagctgtg gcacaccaac
     2581 gacaaccaga tcgctatctt caaccggctg aagctggtgc ccaagaaggt ggacctgtcc
     2641 cagcagaaag agatccccac caccctggtg gacgacttca tcctgagccc cgtcgtgaag
     2701 agaagcttca tccagagcat caaagtgatc aacgccatca tcaagaagta cggcctgccc
     2761 aacgacatca ttatcgagct ggcccgcgag aagaactcca aggacgccca gaaaatgatc
     2821 aacgagatgc agaagcggaa ccggcagacc aacgagcgga tcgaggaaat catccggacc
     2881 accggcaaag agaacgccaa gtacctgatc gagaagatca agctgcacga catgcaggaa
     2941 ggcaagtgcc tgtacagcct ggaagccatc cctctggaag atctgctgaa caaccccttc
     3001 aactatgagg tggaccacat catccccaga agcgtgtcct tcgacaacag cttcaacaac
     3061 aaggtgctcg tgaagcagga agaagccagc aagaagggca accggacccc attccagtac
     3121 ctgagcagca gcgacagcaa gatcagctac gaaaccttca agaagcacat cctgaatctg
     3181 gccaagggca agggcagaat cagcaagacc aagaaagagt atctgctgga agaacgggac
     3241 atcaacaggt tctccgtgca gaaagacttc atcaaccgga acctggtgga taccagatac
     3301 gccaccagag gcctgatgaa cctgctgcgg agctacttca gagtgaacaa cctggacgtg
     3361 aaagtgaagt ccatcaatgg cggcttcacc agctttctgc ggcggaagtg gaagtttaag
     3421 aaagagcgga acaaggggta caagcaccac gccgaggacg ccctgatcat tgccaacgcc
     3481 gatttcatct tcaaagagtg gaagaaactg gacaaggcca aaaaagtgat ggaaaaccag
     3541 atgttcgagg aaaagcaggc cgagagcatg cccgagatcg aaaccgagca ggagtacaaa
     3601 gagatcttca tcacccccca ccagatcaag cacattaagg acttcaagga ctacaagtac
     3661 agccaccggg tggacaagaa gcctaataga gagctgatta acgacaccct gtactccacc
     3721 cggaaggacg acaagggcaa caccctgatc gtgaacaatc tgaacggcct gtacgacaag
     3781 gacaatgaca agctgaaaaa gctgatcaac aagagccccg aaaagctgct gatgtaccac
     3841 cacgaccccc agacctacca gaaactgaag ctgattatgg aacagtacgg cgacgagaag
     3901 aatcccctgt acaagtacta cgaggaaacc gggaactacc tgaccaagta ctccaaaaag
     3961 gacaacggcc ccgtgatcaa gaagattaag tattacggca acaaactgaa cgcccatctg
     4021 gacatcaccg acgactaccc caacagcaga aacaaggtcg tgaagctgtc cctgaagccc
     4081 tacagattcg acgtgtacct ggacaatggc gtgtacaagt tcgtgaccgt gaagaatctg
     4141 gatgtgatca aaaaagaaaa ctactacgaa gtgaatagca agtgctatga ggaagctaag
     4201 aagctgaaga agatcagcaa ccaggccgag tttatcgcct ccttctacaa caacgatctg
     4261 atcaagatca acggcgagct gtatagagtg atcggcgtga acaacgacct gctgaaccgg
     4321 atcgaagtga acatgatcga catcacctac cgcgagtacc tggaaaacat gaacgacaag
     4381 aggcccccca ggatcattaa gacaatcgcc tccaagaccc agagcattaa gaagtacagc
     4441 acagacattc tgggcaacct gtatgaagtg aaatctaaga agcaccctca gatcatcaaa
     4501 aagggcaaaa ggccggcggc cacgaaaaag gccggccagg caaaaaagaa aaagggatcc
     4561 gaggccagcg gttccggacg ggctgacgca ttggacgatt ttgatctgga tatgctggga
     4621 agtgacgccc tcgatgattt tgaccttgac atgcttggtt cggatgccct tgatgacttt
     4681 gacctcgaca tgctcggcag tgacgccctt gatgatttcg acctggacat gctgattaac
     4741 tctagaagtt ccggatctcc gaaaaagaaa cgcaaagttg gttcgggagg tggttcgggt
     4801 ggctctggat cagtgctgcc tcaggctcct gctcctgcac cagctccagc catggtgtct
     4861 gcactggctc aggcaccagc acccgtgcct gtgctggctc ctggacctcc acaggctgtg
     4921 gctccaccag cccctaaacc tacacaggcc ggcgagggca cactgtctga agctctgctg
     4981 cagctgcagt tcgacgacga ggatctggga gccctgctgg gaaacagcac cgatcctgcc
     5041 gtgttcaccg acctggccag cgtggacaac agcgagttcc agcagctgct gaaccagggc
     5101 atccctgtgg cccctcacac caccgagccc atgctgatgg aataccccga ggccatcacc
     5161 cggctcgtga caggcgctca gaggcctcct gatccagctc ctgcccctct gggagcacca
     5221 ggcctgccta atggactgct gtctggcgac gaggacttca gctctatcgc cgatatggat
     5281 ttctcagcct tgctgtcagg cggtggtagt ggtgggagcg gtagtgacct ttcccatccg
     5341 cccccaaggg gccatctgga tgagctgaca accacacttg agtccatgac cgaggatctg
     5401 aacctggact cacccctgac cccggaattg aacgagattc tggatacctt cctgaacgac
     5461 gagtgcctct tgcatgccat gcatatcagc acaggactgt ccatcttcga cacatctctg
     5521 ttttaggaat tcaaataaaa tacgaaatga aataaaatac gaaatgcaat tgggccgcag
     5581 gaacccctag tgatggagtt ggccactccc tctctgcgcg ctcgctcgct cactgaggcc
     5641 gggcgaccaa aggtcgcccg acgcccgggc tttgcccgag cggcctcagt gagcgagcga
     5701 gcgcgcagct gcctgcagga catgtgagca aaaggccagc aaaaggccag gaaccgtaaa
     5761 aaggccgcgt tgctggcgtt tttccatagg ctccgccccc ctgacgagca tcacaaaaat
     5821 cgacgctcaa gtcagaggtg gcgaaacccg acaggactat aaagatacca ggcgtttccc
     5881 cctggaagct ccctcgtgcg ctctcctgtt ccgaccctgc cgcttaccgg atacctgtcc
     5941 gcctttctcc cttcgggaag cgtggcgctt tctcatagct cacgctgtag gtatctcagt
     6001 tcggtgtagg tcgttcgctc caagctgggc tgtgtgcacg aaccccccgt tcagcccgac
     6061 cgctgcgcct tatccggtaa ctatcgtctt gagtccaacc cggtaagaca cgacttatcg
     6121 ccactggcag cagccactgg taacaggatt agcagagcga ggtatgtagg cggtgctaca
     6181 gagttcttga agtggtggcc taactacggc tacactagaa gaacagtatt tggtatctgc
     6241 gctctgctga agccagttac cttcggaaaa agagttggta gctcttgatc cggcaaacaa
     6301 accaccgctg gtagcggtgg tttttttgtt tgcaagcagc agattacgcg cagaaaaaaa
     6361 ggatctcaag aagatccttt gatcttttct acggggtctg acgctcagtg gaacgaaaac
     6421 tcacgttaag ggattttggt catgagatta tcaaaaagga tcttcaccta gatcctttta
     6481 aattaaaaat gaagttttaa atcaatctaa agtatatatg agtaaacttg gtctgacagt
     6541 taccaatgct taatcagtga ggcacctatc tcagcgatct gtctatttcg ttcatccata
     6601 gttgcctgac tccccgtcgt gtagataact acgatacggg agggcttacc atctggcccc
     6661 agtgctgcaa tgataccgcg gcttccacgc tcaccggctc cagatttatc agcaataaac
     6721 cagccagccg gaagggccga gcgcagaagt ggtcctgcaa ctttatccgc ctccatccag
     6781 tctattaatt gttgccggga agctagagta agtagttcgc cagttaatag tttgcgcaac
     6841 gttgttgcca ttgctacagg catcgtggtg tcacgctcgt cgtttggtat ggcttcattc
     6901 agctccggtt cccaacgatc aaggcgagtt acatgatccc ccatgttgtg caaaaaagcg
     6961 gttagctcct tcggtcctcc gatcgttgtc agaagtaagt tggccgcagt gttatcactc
     7021 atggttatgg cagcactgca taattctctt actgtcatgc catccgtaag atgcttttct
     7081 gtgactggtg agtactcaac caagtcattc tgagaatagt gtatgcggcg accgagttgc
     7141 tcttgcccgg cgtcaatacg ggataatacc gcgccacata gcagaacttt aaaagtgctc
     7201 atcattggaa aacgttcttc ggggcgaaaa ctctcaagga tcttaccgct gttgagatcc
     7261 agttcgatgt aacccactcg tgcacccaac tgatcttcag catcttttac tttcaccagc
     7321 gtttctgggt gagcaaaaac aggaaggcaa aatgccgcaa aaaagggaat aagggcgaca
     7381 cggaaatgtt gaatactcat actcttcctt tttcaatatt attgaagcat ttatcagggt
     7441 tattgtctca tgagcggata catatttgaa tgtatttaga aaaataaaca aataggggtt
     7501 ccgcgcacat ttccccgaaa agtgccacct gacgtctaag aaaccattat tatcatgaca
     7561 ttaacctata aaaataggcg tatcacgagg ccctttcgtc tcgcgcgttt cggtgatgac
     7621 ggtg
//
