[The description below was written by a language model from this plasmid's Addgene catalogue record and the feature table of its GenBank file.]
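Description:
pAAV-SCP1-dSa VPR mini.-2X snRP-1 Afp is a 7.6 kb AAV transfer plasmid built on a pAAV (pUC/f1) backbone. It delivers a complete CRISPR activation system for the mouse Afp gene in a single vector. In bacteria it is maintained at high copy by a ColE1/pUC-type origin and selected through the beta-lactamase (AmpR) gene. An f1 phage origin is also present. The payload lies between two AAV2 inverted terminal repeats, which are the cis elements needed for replication and packaging of the intervening DNA into AAV particles. The ITR-flanked region spans roughly 5 kb, so keeping the components small was evidently a design priority.

Two expression units sit between the ITRs. A human U6 RNA polymerase III promoter drives a guide RNA made of an Afp-targeting spacer joined to the Staphylococcus aureus Cas9 scaffold. Downstream, according to the catalogue entry, the compact synthetic SCP1 core promoter drives nuclease-dead SaCas9. Neither this promoter nor the dCas9 coding region is individually annotated in the feature table. The reading frame opens with a Kozak sequence and an SV40 NLS. After the dCas9 portion come a nucleoplasmin NLS and the C-terminal "VPR mini" activator. The annotated parts of the activator are VP64, a further SV40 NLS and the RelA (p65) activation domain. The record describes the activator only as an optimized combination of truncated activation domains, and any additional component is not annotated. Transcripts are terminated by a dual snRP-1 polyadenylation signal, a short element that is likewise named in the record but not annotated.

Because the Cas9 is catalytically dead, the guide recruits the activator to Afp without cutting the DNA. The stated use is strong transcriptional activation of endogenous mouse Afp, with the option of packaging and delivery as AAV.
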