Addgene plasmid #99696: pAAV-SCP1-dSa VPR mini.-2X snRP-1 Afp
Purpose: Expresses dSa Cas9 fused to optimized combination of truncated activation domains from SCP1 promoter with dual snRP1 poly adenylation signal, and Sa sgRNA for Afp, vector allows for strong activation of mouse Afp, can be packaged and delivered as AAV
Depositing lab: George Church.
Backbone
  Vector backbone: pAAV (pUC f1)
  Vector type: AAV
Growth in bacteria
  Bacterial resistance: Ampicillin, 100 μg/mL
  Growth temperature: 30°C
  Growth strain: NEB Stable
  Copy number: High Copy
Gene/Insert
  Gene/Insert name: dCas9 and gRNA targeting Afp
  Species: Synthetic
  Mutation: dead Cas9
  Entrez Gene: Afp
  Tag / fusion protein: VPR mini (C terminal on insert)
  Cloning method: Restriction Enzyme; 5′ cloning site unknown (unknown if destroyed); 3′ cloning site unknown (unknown if destroyed)
Terms and licenses: Academic/Nonprofit Terms; Industry Terms: Not Available to Industry
How to cite: pAAV-SCP1-dSa VPR mini.-2X snRP-1 Afp was a gift from George Church (Addgene plasmid # 99696 ; http://n2t.net/addgene:99696 ; RRID:Addgene_99696)
